Addgene plasmid #38968: PTPRK
Purpose: Bacterial expression for structure determination; may not be full ORF
Depositing lab: Nicola Burgess-Brown. Depositing organization: University of Oxford.
Backbone
  Vector backbone: pNIC28-Bsa4
  Backbone manufacturer: SGC
  Vector type: Bacterial Expression
Growth in bacteria
  Bacterial resistance: Kanamycin, 50 μg/mL
  Growth temperature: 37°C
  Growth strain: Mach1
  Copy number: Low Copy
Gene/Insert
  Gene/Insert name: PTPRK (alt names: protein tyrosine phosphatase, receptor type, K; PDB:2C7S)
  Species: H. sapiens (human)
  Insert size (bp): 969
  GenBank ID: protein tyrosine phosphatase, receptor type, K
  Entrez Gene: PTPRK (a.k.a. R-PTP-kappa)
  Tag / fusion protein: His Tev (N terminal on insert)
  Cloning method: Ligation Independent Cloning
  Sequencing primers: 5′ T7; 3′ T7-term
Terms and licenses: Academic/Nonprofit Terms; Industry Terms: Not Available to Industry
How to cite: PTPRK was a gift from Nicola Burgess-Brown (Addgene plasmid # 38968 ; http://n2t.net/addgene:38968 ; RRID:Addgene_38968)
