[The description below was written by a language model from this plasmid's Addgene catalogue record.]
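Description:
PTPRK is a bacterial expression plasmid built on the pNIC28-Bsa4 backbone from the SGC, made to produce a fragment of human receptor-type protein tyrosine phosphatase kappa (PTPRK, also called R-PTP-kappa) in E. coli for structure determination. It confers kanamycin resistance, is listed as low copy, and is propagated in the Mach1 cloning strain. The record does not name the origin of replication.

The insert is 969 bp of human PTPRK coding sequence, introduced by ligation-independent cloning. The record cautions that it may not be the full open reading frame, and at this length it can only encode a portion of this large receptor. This fits a domain-level construct designed for crystallography, and the entry links the insert to a deposited PDB structure. Which residues or domain are covered is not stated. The protein carries an N-terminal His tag followed by a TEV protease site, so it can be captured by immobilised metal affinity chromatography and the tag can then be cleaved off to leave near-native protein.

The promoter is not listed explicitly. However, the recommended sequencing primers are T7 and T7-term, which indicates that the insert lies between a T7 promoter and a T7 terminator. Expression would therefore need a host that supplies T7 RNA polymerase rather than the cloning strain. No feature table accompanies the entry, so other backbone elements cannot be described. The plasmid is typically used for recombinant production and purification of the PTPRK fragment for structural or biochemical studies.
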