>Addgene plasmid #38968 | PTPRK | depositor partial sequence | sequence record 49026 | PTPRK sequence 969 bps
ATGCACCATCATCATCATCATTCTTCTGGTGTAGATCTGGGTACCGAGAACCTGTACTTCCAATCCATGC
CAGCCATCAGGGTAGCTGATTTACTGCAGCACATTAATCTCATGAAGACATCAGACAGCTATGGGTTCAA
AGAGGAATATGAGAGCTTTTTTGAAGGACAGTCAGCATCTTGGGATGTAGCTAAAAAAGATCAAAATAGA
GCAAAAAACCGATATGGAAACATTATAGCATATGATCACTCCAGAGTGATTTTGCAACCCGTAGAGGATG
ATCCTTCCTCAGATTATATTAATGCCAACTATATTGATGGCTACCAGAGACCAAGTCATTACATTGCAAC
CCAAGGTCCCGTTCATGAAACAGTGTATGATTTCTGGAGGATGATTTGGCAAGAACAATCTGCTTGCATT
GTGATGGTTACAAATTTAGTTGAGGTTGGCCGGGTTAAATGCTATAAATATTGGCCTGATGATACTGAAG
TTTATGGTGACTTCAAAGTAACGTGTGTAGAAATGGAACCACTTGCTGAATATGTAGTTAGGACATTCAC
CCTGGAAAGGAGGGGGTACAATGAAATCCGTGAAGTTAAACAGTTCCATTTCACGGGCTGGCCTGACCAT
GGAGTGCCCTACCATGCTACAGGGCTGCTTTCCTTTATCCGGCGAGTCAAGTTATCAAACCCTCCCAGTG
CTGGCCCCATCGTTGTACATTGCAGTGCTGGTGCTGGACGAACTGGCTGCTACATTGTGATTGACATCAT
GCTAGACATGGCTGAAAGAGAGGGTGTTGTTGATATTTACAATTGTGTCAAAGCCTTAAGATCTCGGCGT
ATTAATATGGTCCAGACAGAGGAACAGTACATTTTTATTCATGATGCCATTTTAGAAGCCTGCTTATGTG
GAGAAACTGCCATACCTGTCTGTGAATTTTAAGACAGTAAAGGTGGATACGGATCCGAA
