>Addgene plasmid #38968 | PTPRK | addgene partial sequence | sequence record 51769 | T7_term
CTTCGGGCTTTGTTAGCAGCCGGATCTCAGTGGTGGTGGTGGTGGTGCTCGAGTGCGGCCGCAAGCTTGT
CGACGGAGCTCGAATTCGGATCCGTATCCACCTTTACTGTCTTAAAATTCACAGACAGGTATGGCAGTTT
CTCCACATAAGCAGGCTTCTAAAATGGCATCATGAATAAAAATGTACTGTTCCTCTGTCTGGACCATATT
AATACGCCGAGATCTTAAGGCTTTGACACAATTGTAAATATCAACAACACCCTCTCTTTCAGCCATGTCT
AGCATGATGTCAATCACAATGTAGCAGCCAGTTCGTCCAGCACCAGCACTGCAATGTACAACGATGGGGC
CAGCACTGGGAGGGTTTGATAACTTGACTCGCCGGATAAAGGAAAGCAGCCCTGTAGCATGGTAGGGCAC
TCCATGGTCAGGCCAGCCCGTGAAATGGAACTGTTTAACTTCACGGATTTCATTGTACCCCCTCCTTTCC
AGGGTGAATGTCCTAACTACATATTCAGCAAGTGGTTCCATTTCTACACACGTTACTTTGAAGTCACCAT
AAACTTCAGTATCATCAGGCCAATATTTATAGCATTTAACCCGGCCAACCTCAACTAAATTTGTAACCAT
CACAATGCAAGCAGATTGTTCTTGCCAAATCATCCTCCAGAAATCATACACTGTTTCATGAACGGGACCT
TGGGTTGCAATGTAATGACTTGGTCTCTGGTAGCCATCAATATAGTTGGCATTAATATAATCTGAGGAAG
GATCATCCTCTACGGGTTGCAAAATCACTCTGGAGTGATCATATGCTATAATGTTTCCATATCGGTTTTT
TGCTCTAT
