>Addgene plasmid #38968 | PTPRK | addgene partial sequence | sequence record 51770 | T7 5'-TAATACGACTCACTATAGGG-3'
TTCTGGTGTAGATCTGGGTACCGAGAACCTGTACTTCCAATCCATGCCAGCCATCAGGGTAGCTGATTTA
CTGCAGCACATTAATCTCATGAAGACATCAGACAGCTATGGGTTCAAAGAGGAATATGAGAGCTTTTTTG
AAGGACAGTCAGCATCTTGGGATGTAGCTAAAAAAGATCAAAATAGAGCAAAAAACCGATATGGAAACAT
TATAGCATATGATCACTCCAGAGTGATTTTGCAACCCGTAGAGGATGATCCTTCCTCAGATTATATTAAT
GCCAACTATATTGATGGCTACCAGAGACCAAGTCATTACATTGCAACCCAAGGTCCCGTTCATGAAACAG
TGTATGATTTCTGGAGGATGATTTGGCAAGAACAATCTGCTTGCATTGTGATGGTTACAAATTTAGTTGA
GGTTGGCCGGGTTAAATGCTATAAATATTGGCCTGATGATACTGAAGTTTATGGTGACTTCAAAGTAACG
TGTGTAGAAATGGAACCACTTGCTGAATATGTAGTTAGGACATTCACCCTGGAAAGGAGGGGGTACAATG
AAATCCGTGAAGTTAAACAGTTCCATTTCACGGGCTGGCCTGACCATGGAGTGCCCTACCATGCTACAGG
GCTGCTTTCCTTTATCCGGCGAGTCAAGTTATCAAACCCTCCCAGTGCTGGCCCCATCGTTGTACATTGC
AGTGCTGGTGCTGGACGAACTGGCTGCTACATTGTGATTGACATCATGCTAGACATGGCTGAAAGAGAGG
GTGTTGTTGATATTTAC
