>Addgene plasmid #38968 | PTPRK | addgene partial sequence | sequence record 52770 | pBRrevBam_primer
GGCCACGATGCGTCCGGCGTAGAGGATCGAGATCTCGATCCCGCGAAATTAATACGACTCACTATAGGGG
AATTGTGAGCGGATAACAATTCCCCTCTAGAAATAATTTTGTTTAACTTTAAGAAGGAGATATACATATG
CACCATCATCATCATCATTCTTCTGGTGTAGATCTGGGTACCGAGAACCTGTACTTCCAATCCATGCCAG
CCATCAGGGTAGCTGATTTACTGCAGCACATTAATCTCATGAAGACATCAGACAGCTATGGGTTCAAAGA
GGAATATGAGAGCTTTTTTGAAGGACAGTCAGCATCTTGGGATGTAGCTAAAAAAGATCAAAATAGAGCA
AAAAACCGATATGGAAACATTATAGCATATGATCACTCCAGAGTGATTTTGCAACCCGTAGAGGATGATC
CTTCCTCAGATTATATTAATGCCAACTATATTGATGGCTACCAGAGACCAAGTCATTACATTGCAACCCA
AGGTCCCGTTCATGAAACAGTGTATGATTTCTGGAGGATGATTTGGCAAGAACAATCTGCTTGCATTGTG
ATGGTTACAAATTTAGTTGAGGTTGGCCGGGTTAAATGCTATAAATATTGGCCTGATGATACTGAAGTTT
ATGGTGACTTCAAAGTAACGTGTGTAGAAATGGAACCACTTGCTGAATATGTAGTTAGGACATTCACCCT
GGAAAGGAGGGGGTACAATGAAATCCGTGAAGTTAAACAGTTCCATTTCACGGGCTGGCCTGACCATGGA
GTGCCCTACCATGCTACAGGGCTGCTTTCCTTTATCCGGCGAGTCAAGTTATCAAACCCTCCCAGTGCTG
GCCCCATCGTTGTACATTGCAGTGCTGGTGCTGGACGAACTGGCTGCTACATTGTGATTGACATCATGCT
AGA
